>Addgene plasmid #83897 | pAAV-hDlx-GqDREADD-dTomato-Fishell-4 | depositor full sequence | sequence record 160318 | pAAV-hDlx-GqDREADD-dTomato-Fishell-4 sequence 7356 bps
CCTGCAGGCAGCTGCGCGCTCGCTCGCTCACTGAGGCCGCCCGGGCAAAGCCCGGGCGTCGGGCGACCTT
TGGTCGCCCGGCCTCAGTGAGCGAGCGAGCGCGCAGAGAGGGAGTGGCCAACTCCATCACTAGGGGTTCC
TGCGGCCGCACGCGTTTATTCAGAATGTTATGCACTCACAGTGGTTTGGCATGCATCTGGTGAATTTTTT
TTAACGAAAAATTAGTGTTGGTTTCGATGTATGGTAGCATTCTCCCTAACGTAATTTGAATAATTCAGCA
AAGCCCCACTACCAGCTGTACTTCTGCAGCCTCTTCCATTCTTTTCAGCATTATAATTTTGGTTAATTTT
CAATTTTAGGTCCTACGTCTCTGCAATTTGTGTATGAATAACAGAATAATTTCCCTCTTTTGTTTCGCCT
TTCCTGTTCCTGAATCTAAATAAAGATGGCTTTTTAGTATTAAAAGTGGAAGAAAATTACAGGTAATTAT
CTTTGACGGTAAAAACGCTGTAATCAGCGGGCTACATGAAAAATTACTCTAATTATGGCTGCATTTAAGA
GAATGGAAAAAAACCTTCTTGTGGATAAAAACCTTAAATTGTCCCCAATGTCTGCTTCAAATTGGATGGC
ACTGCAGCTGGAGGCTTTGTTCAGAATTGATCCTGGGGAGCTACGAACCCAAAGTTTCACAGTAGGAAGC
TTGATATCGAATTCCTGCAGCCCGGGCTGGGCATAAAAGTCAGGGCAGAGCCATCTATTGCTTACATTTG
CTTCTAGCCTGCAGGTCGAGGAGCGCAGCCTTCCAGAAGCAGAGCGCGGCGCCTTAAGCTGCAGAAGTTG
GTCGTGAGGCACTGGGCAGGTAAGTATCAAGGTTACAAGACAGGTTTAAGGAGACCAATAGAAACTGGGC
TTGTCGAGACAGAGAAGACTCTTGCGTTTCTGATAGGCACCTATTGGTCTTACTGACATCCACTTTGCCT
TTCTCTCCACAGGTGTCCACTCCCAGTTCAATTACAGCTCTTAAGAAAGCTAGCGCCACCATGTACCCAT
ACGATGTTCCAGATTACGCTACCTTGCACAATAACAGTACAACCTCGCCTTTGTTTCCAAACATCAGCTC
CTCCTGGATACACAGCCCCTCCGATGCAGGGCTGCCCCCGGGAACCGTCACTCATTTCGGCAGCTACAAT
GTTTCTCGAGCAGCTGGCAATTTCTCCTCTCCAGACGGTACCACCGATGACCCTCTGGGAGGTCATACCG
TCTGGCAAGTGGTCTTCATCGCTTTCTTAACGGGCATCCTGGCCTTGGTGACCATCATCGGCAACATCCT
GGTAATTGTGTCATTTAAGGTCAACAAGCAGCTGAAGACGGTCAACAACTACTTCCTCTTAAGCCTGGCC
TGTGCCGATCTGATTATCGGGGTCATTTCAATGAATCTGTTTACGACCTACATCATCATGAATCGATGGG
CCTTAGGGAACTTGGCCTGTGACCTCTGGCTTGCCATTGACTGCGTAGCCAGCAATGCCTCTGTTATGAA
TCTTCTGGTCATCAGCTTTGACAGATACTTTTCCATCACGAGGCCGCTCACGTACCGAGCCAAACGAACA
ACAAAGAGAGCCGGTGTGATGATCGGTCTGGCTTGGGTCATCTCCTTTGTCCTTTGGGCTCCTGCCATCT
TGTTCTGGCAATACTTTGTTGGAAAGAGAACTGTGCCTCCGGGAGAGTGCTTCATTCAGTTCCTCAGTGA
GCCCACCATTACTTTTGGCACAGCCATCGCTGGTTTTTATATGCCTGTCACCATTATGACTATTTTATAC
TGGAGGATCTATAAGGAAACTGAAAAGCGTACCAAAGAGCTTGCTGGCCTGCAAGCCTCTGGGACAGAGG
CAGAGACAGAAAACTTTGTCCACCCCACGGGCAGTTCTCGAAGCTGCAGCAGTTACGAACTTCAACAGCA
AAGCATGAAACGCTCCAACAGGAGGAAGTATGGCCGCTGCCACTTCTGGTTCACAACCAAGAGCTGGAAA
CCCAGCTCCGAGCAGATGGACCAAGACCACAGCAGCAGTGACAGTTGGAACAACAATGATGCTGCTGCCT
CCCTGGAGAACTCCGCCTCCTCCGACGAGGAGGACATTGGCTCCGAGACGAGAGCCATCTACTCCATCGT
GCTCAAGCTTCCGGGTCACAGCACCATCCTCAACTCCACCAAGTTACCCTCATCGGACAACCTGCAGGTG
CCTGAGGAGGAGCTGGGGATGGTGGACTTGGAGAGGAAAGCCGACAAGCTGCAGGCCCAGAAGAGCGTGG
ACGATGGAGGCAGTTTTCCAAAAAGCTTCTCCAAGCTTCCCATCCAGCTAGAGTCAGCCGTGGACACAGC
TAAGACTTCTGACGTCAACTCCTCAGTGGGTAAGAGCACGGCCACTCTACCTCTGTCCTTCAAGGAAGCC
ACTCTGGCCAAGAGGTTTGCTCTGAAGACCAGAAGTCAGATCACTAAGCGGAAAAGGATGTCCCTGGTCA
AGGAGAAGAAAGCGGCCCAGACCCTCAGTGCGATCTTGCTTGCCTTCATCATCACTTGGACCCCATACAA
CATCATGGTTCTGGTGAACACCTTTTGTGACAGCTGCATACCCAAAACCTTTTGGAATCTGGGCTACTGG
CTGTGCTACATCAACAGCACCGTGAACCCCGTGTGCTATGCTCTGTGCAACAAAACATTCAGAACCACTT
TCAAGATGCTGCTGCTGTGCCAGTGTGACAAAAAAAAGAGGCGCAAGCAGCAGTACCAGCAGAGACAGTC
GGTCATTTTTCACAAGCGCGCACCCGAGCAGGCCTTGTCCGGAGATAACGGAAGCGGAGCCACTAACTTC
TCCCTGTTGAAACAAGCAGGGGATGTCGAAGAGAATCCCGGGCCATCTAGAATGGCCCCCAAGAAGAAGA
GGAAGGTGGTGAGCAAGGGCGAGGAGGTCATCAAAGAGTTCATGCGCTTCAAGGTGCGCATGGAGGGCTC
CATGAACGGCCACGAGTTCGAGATCGAGGGCGAGGGCGAGGGCCGCCCCTACGAGGGCACCCAGACCGCC
AAGCTGAAGGTGACCAAGGGCGGCCCCCTGCCCTTCGCCTGGGACATCCTGTCCCCCCAGTTCATGTACG
GCTCCAAGGCGTACGTGAAGCACCCCGCCGACATCCCCGATTACAAGAAGCTGTCCTTCCCCGAGGGCTT
CAAGTGGGAGCGCGTGATGAACTTCGAGGACGGCGGTCTGGTGACCGTGACCCAGGACTCCTCCCTGCAG
GACGGCACGCTGATCTACAAGGTGAAGATGCGCGGCACCAACTTCCCCCCCGACGGCCCCGTAATGCAGA
AGAAGACCATGGGCTGGGAGGCCTCCACCGAGCGCCTGTACCCCCGCGACGGCGTGCTGAAGGGCGAGAT
CCACCAGGCCCTGAAGCTGAAGGACGGCGGCCACTACCTGGTGGAGTTCAAGACCATCTACATGGCCAAG
AAGCCCGTGCAACTGCCCGGCTACTACTACGTGGACACCAAGCTGGACATCACCTCCCACAACGAGGACT
ACACCATCGTGGAACAGTACGAGCGCTCCGAGGGCCGCCACCACCTGTTCCTGTACGGCATGGACGAGCT
GTACAAGTAAGTCGACGGCGCGCCCCACCCCTGCAGGGAATTCGATATCAAGCTTATCGATAATCAACCT
CTGGATTACAAAATTTGTGAAAGATTGACTGGTATTCTTAACTATGTTGCTCCTTTTACGCTATGTGGAT
ACGCTGCTTTAATGCCTTTGTATCATGCTATTGCTTCCCGTATGGCTTTCATTTTCTCCTCCTTGTATAA
ATCCTGGTTGCTGTCTCTTTATGAGGAGTTGTGGCCCGTTGTCAGGCAACGTGGCGTGGTGTGCACTGTG
TTTGCTGACGCAACCCCCACTGGTTGGGGCATTGCCACCACCTGTCAGCTCCTTTCCGGGACTTTCGCTT
TCCCCCTCCCTATTGCCACGGCGGAACTCATCGCCGCCTGCCTTGCCCGCTGCTGGACAGGGGCTCGGCT
GTTGGGCACTGACAATTCCGTGGTGTTGTCGGGGAAATCATCGTCCTTTCCTTGGCTGCTCGCCTATGTT
GCCACCTGGATTCTGCGCGGGACGTCCTTCTGCTACGTCCCTTCGGCCCTCAATCCAGCGGACCTTCCTT
CCCGCGGCCTGCTGCCGGCTCTGCGGCCTCTTCCGCGTCTTCGCCTTCGCCCTCAGACGAGTCGGATCTC
CCTTTGGGCCGCCTCCCCGCATCGATACCGAGCGCTGCTCGAGAGATCTGTGATAGCGGCCATCAAGCTG
GCCGCGACTCTAGATCATAATCAGCCATACCACATTTGTAGAGGTTTTACTTGCTTTAAAAAACCTCCCA
CACCTCCCCCTGAACCTGAAACATAAAATGAATGCAATTGTTGTTGTTAACTTGTTTATTGCAGCTTATA
ATGGTTACAAATAAAGCAATAGCATCACAAATTTCACAAATAAAGCATTTTTTTCACTGCATTCTAGTTG
TGGTTTGTCCAAACTCATCAATGTATCAGCTTATCGATACCGCATGCACGTGCGGACCGAGCGGCCGCAG
GAACCCCTAGTGATGGAGTTGGCCACTCCCTCTCTGCGCGCTCGCTCGCTCACTGAGGCCGGGCGACCAA
AGGTCGCCCGACGCCCGGGCTTTGCCCGGGCGGCCTCAGTGAGCGAGCGAGCGCGCAGCTGCCTGCAGGG
GCGCCTGATGCGGTATTTTCTCCTTACGCATCTGTGCGGTATTTCACACCGCATA
[142 nt withheld, positions 4816-4957]
C
[141 nt withheld, positions 4959-5099]
CCTTTGACGTTGGAGTCCACGTTCTTT
[37 nt withheld, positions 5127-5163]
ACCCTATCTCGGGCTATTCTTTTGATTTATAAGGGATTTTGCCGATTTCGGCCTATTGGTTAAAAAATGA
GCTGATTTAACAAAAATTTAACGCGAATTTTAACAAAATATTAACGTTTACAATTTTATGGTGCACTCTC
AGTACAATCTGCTCTGATGCCGCATAGTTAAGCCAGCCCCGACACCCGCCAACACCCGCTGACGCGCCCT
GACGGGCTTGTCTGCTCCCGGCATCCGCTTACAGACAAGCTGTGACCGTCTCCGGGAGCTGCATGTGTCA
GAGGTTTTCACCGTCATCACCGAAACGCGCGAGACGAAAGGGCCTCGTGATACGCCTATTTTTATAGGTT
AATGTCATGATAATAATGGTTTCTTAGACGTCAGGTGGCACTTTTCGGGGAAATGTGCGCGGAACCCCTA
TTTGTTTATTTTTCTAAATACATTCAAATATGTATCCGCTCATGAGACAATAACCCTGATAAATGCTTCA
ATAATATTGAAAAAGGAAGAGTATGAGTATTCAACATTTCCGTGTCGCCCTTATTCCCTTTTTTGCGGCA
TTTTGCCTTCCTGTTTTTGCTCACCCAGAAACGCTGGTGAAAGTAAAAGATGCTGAAGATCAGTTGGGTG
CACGAGTGGGTTACATCGAACTGGATCTCAACAGCGGTAAGATCCTTGAGAGTTTTCGCCCCGAAGAACG
TTTTCCAATGATGAGCACTTTTAAAGTTCTGCTATGTGGCGCGGTATTATCCCGTATTGACGCCGGGCAA
GAGCAACTCGGTCGCCGCATACACTATTCTCAGAATGACTTGGTTGAGTACTCACCAGTCACAGAAAAGC
ATCTTACGGATGGCATGACAGTAAGAGAATTATGCAGTGCTGCCATAACCATGAGTGATAACACTGCGGC
CAACTTACTTCTGACAACGATCGGAGGACCGAAGGAGCTAACCGCTTTTTTGCACAACATGGGGGATCAT
GTAACTCGCCTTGATCGTTGGGAACCGGAGCTGAATGAAGCCATACCAAACGACGAGCGTGACACCACGA
TGCCTGTAGCAATGGCAACAACGTTGCGCAAACTATTAACTGGCGAACTACTTACTCTAGCTTCCCGGCA
ACAATTAATAGACTGGATGGAGGCGGATAAAGTTGCAGGACCACTTCTGCGCTCGGCCCTTCCGGCTGGC
TGGTTTATTGCTGATAAATCTGGAGCCGGTGAGCGTGGGTCTCGCGGTATCATTGCAGCACTGGGGCCAG
ATGGTAAGCCCTCCCGTATCGTAGTTATCTACACGACGGGGAGTCAGGCAACTATGGATGAACGAAATAG
ACAGATCGCTGAGATAGGTGCCTCACTGATTAAGCATTGGTAACTGTCAGACCAAGTTTACTCATATATA
CTTTAGATTGATTTAAAACTTCATTTTTAATTTAAAAGGATCTAGGTGAAGATCCTTTTTGATAATCTCA
TGACCAAAATCCCTTAACGTGAGTTTTCGTTCCACTGAGCGTCAGACCCCGTAGAAAAGATCAAAGGATC
TTCTTGAGATCCTTTTTTTCTGCGCGTAATCTGCTGCTTGCAAACAAAAAAACCACCGCTACCAGCGGTG
GTTTGTTTGCCGGATCAAGAGCTACCAACTCTTTTTCCGAAGGTAACTGGCTTCAGCAGAGCGCAGATAC
CAAATACTGTCCTTCTAGTGTAGCCGTAGTTAGGCCACCACTTCAAGAACTCTGTAGCACCGCCTACATA
CCTCGCTCTGCTAATCCTGTTACCAGTGGCTGCTGCCAGTGGCGATAAGTCGTGTCTTACCGGGTTGGAC
TCAAGACGATAGTTACCGGATAAGGCGCAGCGGTCGGGCTGAACGGGGGGTTCGTGCACACAGCCCAGCT
TGGAGCGAACGACCTACACCGAACTGAGATACCTACAGCGTGAGCTATGAGAAAGCGCCACGCTTCCCGA
AGGGAGAAAGGCGGACAGGTATCCGGTAAGCGGCAGGGTCGGAACAGGAGAGCGCACGAGGGAGCTTCCA
GGGGGAAACGCCTGGTATCTTTATAGTCCTGTCGGGTTTCGCCACCTCTGACTTGAGCGTCGATTTTTGT
GATGCTCGTCAGGGGGGCGGAGCCTATGGAAAAACGCCAGCAACGCGGCCTTTTTACGGTTCCTGGCCTT
TTGCTGGCCTTTTGCTCACATGT
Features (pLannotate 1.2.2; 18 found; start..end, strand, type, name):
      1..141     -  repeat_region  AAV2 ITR: inverted terminal repeat of adeno-associated virus serotype 2 inverted
    697..726     -  misc_feature   MCS (fragment): pBluescript multiple cloning site
    860..992     +  intron         chimeric intron: chimera between introns from human β-globin and immunoglobulin heavy chain genes
   1044..1070    +  CDS            3xHA (fragment): three tandem HA epitope tags
   1071..2837    +  CDS            CHRM3: ACM3_HUMAN - Experimental evidence at protein level: Swiss-Prot protein existence level 1. The muscarinic acetylcholine receptor mediates various cellular responses, including inhibition of adenylate cyclase, breakdown of phosphoinositides and modulation of potassium channels through the action of G proteins. Primary transducing effect is Pi turnover. From Homo sapiens (Human).
   2947..3647    +  CDS            dTomato (fragment): dimeric variant of DsRed fluorescent protein (Shaner et al., 2004) mammalian codon-optimized
   3677..3702    +  misc_feature   MCS (fragment): pBluescript multiple cloning site
   3702..4290    +  misc_feature   WPRE: woodchuck hepatitis virus posttranscriptional regulatory element
   4353..4436    +  CDS            large T antigen (fragment): large T antigen from SV40 (simian virus 40)
   4459..4540    +  polyA_signal   SV40 poly(A) signal: SV40 polyadenylation signal
   4619..4759    +  repeat_region  AAV2 ITR: inverted terminal repeat of adeno-associated virus serotype 2 inverted
   4764..4815    -  misc_feature   bom (fragment): basis of mobility region from pBR322
   4834..5214    +  rep_origin     M13 ori (sequence partly withheld): M13 bacteriophage origin of replication; arrow indicates direction of (+) strand synthesis
   5290..5339    -  misc_feature   bom (fragment): basis of mobility region from pBR322
   5441..5476    -  CDS            rop (fragment): Rop protein, which maintains plasmids at low copy number; rop
   5571..5675    +  promoter       AmpR promoter: bla
   5676..6536    +  CDS            AmpR: β-lactamase; bla; confers resistance to ampicillin, carbenicillin, and related antibiotics
   6707..7295    +  rep_origin     ori: high-copy-number ColE1/pMB1/pBR322/pUC origin of replication
