>Addgene plasmid #83897 | pAAV-hDlx-GqDREADD-dTomato-Fishell-4 | addgene full sequence | sequence record 181684 | Addgene NGS Result
CACGTACGCCTTGGAGCCGTACATGAACTGGGGGGACAGGATGTCCCAGGCGAAGGGCAGGGGGCCGCCC
TTGGTCACCTTCAGCTTGGCGGTCTGGGTGCCCTCGTAGGGGCGGCCCTCGCCCTCGCCCTCGATCTCGA
ACTCGTGGCCGTTCATGGAGCCCTCCATGCGCACCTTGAAGCGCATGAACTCTTTGATGACCTCCTCGCC
CTTGCTCACCACCTTCCTCTTCTTCTTGGGGGCCATTCTAGATGGCCCGGGATTCTCTTCGACATCCCCT
GCTTGTTTCAACAGGGAGAAGTTAGTGGCTCCGCTTCCGTTATCTCCGGACAAGGCCTGCTCGGGTGCGC
GCTTGTGAAAAATGACCGACTGTCTCTGCTGGTACTGCTGCTTGCGCCTCTTTTTTTTGTCACACTGGCA
CAGCAGCAGCATCTTGAAAGTGGTTCTGAATGTTTTGTTGCACAGAGCATAGCACACGGGGTTCACGGTG
CTGTTGATGTAGCACAGCCAGTAGCCCAGATTCCAAAAGGTTTTGGGTATGCAGCTGTCACAAAAGGTGT
TCACCAGAACCATGATGTTGTATGGGGTCCAAGTGATGATGAAGGCAAGCAAGATCGCACTGAGGGTCTG
GGCCGCTTTCTTCTCCTTGACCAGGGACATCCTTTTCCGCTTAGTGATCTGACTTCTGGTCTTCAGAGCA
AACCTCTTGGCCAGAGTGGCTTCCTTGAAGGACAGAGGTAGAGTGGCCGTGCTCTTACCCACTGAGGAGT
TGACGTCAGAAGTCTTAGCTGTGTCCACGGCTGACTCTAGCTGGATGGGAAGCTTGGAGAAGCTTTTTGG
AAAACTGCCTCCATCGTCCACGCTCTTCTGGGCCTGCAGCTTGTCGGCTTTCCTCTCCAAGTCCACCATC
CCCAGCTCCTCCTCAGGCACCTGCAGGTTGTCCGATGAGGGTAACTTGGTGGAGTTGAGGATGGTGCTGT
GACCCGGAAGCTTGAGCACGATGGAGTAGATGGCTCTCGTCTCGGAGCCAATGTCCTCCTCGTCGGAGGA
GGCGGAGTTCTCCAGGGAGGCAGCAGCATCATTGTTGTTCCAACTGTCACTGCTGCTGTGGTCTTGGTCC
ATCTGCTCGGAGCTGGGTTTCCAGCTCTTGGTTGTGAACCAGAAGTGGCAGCGGCCATACTTCCTCCTGT
TGGAGCGTTTCATGCTTTGCTGTTGAAGTTCGTAACTGCTGCAGCTTCGAGAACTGCCCGTGGGGTGGAC
AAAGTTTTCTGTCTCTGCCTCTGTCCCAGAGGCTTGCAGGCCAGCAAGCTCTTTGGTACGCTTTTCAGTT
TCCTTATAGATCCTCCAGTATAAAATAGTCATAATGGTGACAGGCATATAAAAACCAGCGATGGCTGTGC
CAAAAGTAATGGTGGGCTCACTGAGGAACTGAATGAAGCACTCTCCCGGAGGCACAGTTCTCTTTCCAAC
AAAGTATTGCCAGAACAAGATGGCAGGAGCCCAAAGGACAAAGGAGATGACCCAAGCCAGACCGATCATC
ACACCGGCTCTCTTTGTTGTTCGTTTGGCTCGGTACGTGAGCGGCCTCGTGATGGAAAAGTATCTGTCAA
AGCTGATGACCAGAAGATTCATAACAGAGGCATTGCTGGCTACGCAGTCAATGGCAAGCCAGAGGTCACA
GGCCAAGTTCCCTAAGGCCCATCGATTCATGATGATGTAGGTCGTAAACAGATTCATTGAAATGACCCCG
ATAATCAGATCGGCACAGGCCAGGCTTAAGAGGAAGTAGTTGTTGACCGTCTTCAGCTGCTTGTTGACCT
TAAATGACACAATTACCAGGATGTTGCCGATGATGGTCACCAAGGCCAGGATGCCCGTTAAGAAAGCGAT
GAAGACCACTTGCCAGACGGTATGACCTCCCAGAGGGTCATCGGTGGTACCGTCTGGAGAGGAGAAATTG
CCAGCTGCTCGAGAAACATTGTAGCTGCCGAAATGAGTGACGGTTCCCGGGGGCAGCCCTGCATCGGAGG
GGCTGTGTATCCAGGAGGAGCTGATGTTTGGAAACAAAGGCGAGGTTGTACTGTTATTGTGCAAGGTAGC
GTAATCTGGAACATCGTATGGGTACATGGTGGCGCTAGCTTTCTTAAGAGCTGTAATTGAACTGGGAGTG
GACACCTGTGGAGAGAAAGGCAAAGTGGATGTCAGTAAGACCAATAGGTGCCTATCAGAAACGCAAGAGT
CTTCTCTGTCTCGACAAGCCCAGTTTCTATTGGTCTCCTTAAACCTGTCTTGTAACCTTGATACTTACCT
GCCCAGTGCCTCACGACCAACTTCTGCAGCTTAAGGCGCCGCGCTCTGCTTCTGGAAGGCTGCGCTCCTC
GACCTGCAGGCTAGAAGCAAATGTAAGCAATAGATGGCTCTGCCCTGACTTTTATGCCCAGCCCGGGCTG
CAGGAATTCGATATCAAGCTTCCTACTGTGAAACTTTGGGTTCGTAGCTCCCCAGGATCAATTCTGAACA
AAGCCTCCAGCTGCAGTGCCATCCAATTTGAAGCAGACATTGGGGACAATTTAAGGTTTTTATCCACAAG
AAGGTTTTTTTCCATTCTCTTAAATGCAGCCATAATTAGAGTAATTTTTCATGTAGCCCGCTGATTACAG
CGTTTTTACCGTCAAAGATAATTACCTGTAATTTTCTTCCACTTTTAATACTAAAAAGCCATCTTTATTT
AGATTCAGGAACAGGAAAGGCGAAACAAAAGAGGGAAATTATTCTGTTATTCATACACAAATTGCAGAGA
CGTAGGACCTAAAATTGAAAATTAACCAAAATTATAATGCTGAAAAGAATGGAAGAGGCTGCAGAAGTAC
AGCTGGTAGTGGGGCTTTGCTGAATTATTCAAATTACGTTAGGGAGAATGCTACCATACATCGAAACCAA
CACTAATTTTTCGTTAAAAAAAATTCACCAGATGCATGCCAAACCACTGTGAGTGCATAACATTCTGAAT
AAACGCGTGCGGCCGCAGGAACCCCTAGTGATGGAGTTGGCCACTCCCTCTCTGCGCGCTCGCTCGCTCA
CTGAGGCCGGGCGACCAAAGGTCGCCCGACGCCCGGGCGGCCTCAGTGAGCGAGCGAGCGCGCAGCTGCC
TGCAGGACATGTGAGCAAAAGGCCAGCAAAAGGCCAGGAACCGTAAAAAGGCCGCGTTGCTGGCGTTTTT
CCATAGGCTCCGCCCCCCTGACGAGCATCACAAAAATCGACGCTCAAGTCAGAGGTGGCGAAACCCGACA
GGACTATAAAGATACCAGGCGTTTCCCCCTGGAAGCTCCCTCGTGCGCTCTCCTGTTCCGACCCTGCCGC
TTACCGGATACCTGTCCGCCTTTCTCCCTTCGGGAAGCGTGGCGCTTTCTCATAGCTCACGCTGTAGGTA
TCTCAGTTCGGTGTAGGTCGTTCGCTCCAAGCTGGGCTGTGTGCACGAACCCCCCGTTCAGCCCGACCGC
TGCGCCTTATCCGGTAACTATCGTCTTGAGTCCAACCCGGTAAGACACGACTTATCGCCACTGGCAGCAG
CCACTGGTAACAGGATTAGCAGAGCGAGGTATGTAGGCGGTGCTACAGAGTTCTTGAAGTGGTGGCCTAA
CTACGGCTACACTAGAAGAACAGTATTTGGTATCTGCGCTCTGCTGAAGCCAGTTACCTTCGGAAAAAGA
GTTGGTAGCTCTTGATCCGGCAAACAAACCACCGCTGGTAGCGGTGGTTTTTTTGTTTGCAAGCAGCAGA
TTACGCGCAGAAAAAAAGGATCTCAAGAAGATCCTTTGATCTTTTCTACGGGGTCTGACGCTCAGTGGAA
CGAAAACTCACGTTAAGGGATTTTGGTCATGAGATTATCAAAAAGGATCTTCACCTAGATCCTTTTAAAT
TAAAAATGAAGTTTTAAATCAATCTAAAGTATATATGAGTAAACTTGGTCTGACAGTTACCAATGCTTAA
TCAGTGAGGCACCTATCTCAGCGATCTGTCTATTTCGTTCATCCATAGTTGCCTGACTCCCCGTCGTGTA
GATAACTACGATACGGGAGGGCTTACCATCTGGCCCCAGTGCTGCAATGATACCGCGAGACCCACGCTCA
CCGGCTCCAGATTTATCAGCAATAAACCAGCCAGCCGGAAGGGCCGAGCGCAGAAGTGGTCCTGCAACTT
TATCCGCCTCCATCCAGTCTATTAATTGTTGCCGGGAAGCTAGAGTAAGTAGTTCGCCAGTTAATAGTTT
GCGCAACGTTGTTGCCATTGCTACAGGCATCGTGGTGTCACGCTCGTCGTTTGGTATGGCTTCATTCAGC
TCCGGTTCCCAACGATCAAGGCGAGTTACATGATCCCCCATGTTGTGCAAAAAAGCGGTTAGCTCCTTCG
GTCCTCCGATCGTTGTCAGAAGTAAGTTGGCCGCAGTGTTATCACTCATGGTTATGGCAGCACTGCATAA
TTCTCTTACTGTCATGCCATCCGTAAGATGCTTTTCTGTGACTGGTGAGTACTCAACCAAGTCATTCTGA
GAATAGTGTATGCGGCGACCGAGTTGCTCTTGCCCGGCGTCAATACGGGATAATACCGCGCCACATAGCA
GAACTTTAAAAGTGCTCATCATTGGAAAACGTTCTTCGGGGCGAAAACTCTCAAGGATCTTACCGCTGTT
GAGATCCAGTTCGATGTAACCCACTCGTGCACCCAACTGATCTTCAGCATCTTTTACTTTCACCAGCGTT
TCTGGGTGAGCAAAAACAGGAAGGCAAAATGCCGCAAAAAAGGGAATAAGGGCGACACGGAAATGTTGAA
TACTCATACTCTTCCTTTTTCAATATTATTGAAGCATTTATCAGGGTTATTGTCTCATGAGCGGATACAT
ATTTGAATGTATTTAGAAAAATAAACAAATAGGGGTTCCGCGCACATTTCCCCGAAAAGTGCCACCTGAC
GTCTAAGAAACCATTATTATCATGACATTAACCTATAAAAATAGGCGTATCACGAGGCCCTTTCGTCTCG
CGCGTTTCGGTGATGACGGTGAAAACCTCTGACACATGCAGCTCCCGGAGACGGTCACAGCTTGTCTGTA
AGCGGATGCCGGGAGCAGACAAGCCCGTCAGGGCGCGTCAGCGGGTGTTGGCGGGTGTCGGGGCTGGCTT
AACTATGCGGCATCAGAGCAGATTGTACTGAGAGTGCACCATAAAATTGTAAACGTTAATATTTTGTTAA
AATTCGCGTTAAATTTTTGTTAAATCAGCTCATTTTTTAACCAATAGACCGAAATCGGCAAAATCCCTTA
TAAATCAAAAGAATAGCCCGAGATAGAGT
[37 nt withheld, positions 5350-5386]
AAAGAACGTGGACTCCAACGTCAAAGG
[141 nt withheld, positions 5414-5554]
G
[46 nt withheld, positions 5556-5601]
A
[95 nt withheld, positions 5603-5697]
TATGCGGTGTGAAATACCGCACAGATGCGTAAGGAGAAAATACCGCATCAGGCGCCCCTGCAGGCAGCTG
CGCGCTCGCTCGCTCACTGAGGCCGCCCGGGCAAAGCCCGGGCGTCGGGCGACCTTTGGTCGCCCGGCCT
CAGTGAGCGAGCGAGCGCGCAGAGAGGGAGTGGCCAACTCCATCACTAGGGGTTCCTGCGGCCGCTCGGT
CCGCACGTGCATGCGGTATCGATAAGCTGATACATTGATGAGTTTGGACAAACCACAACTAGAATGCAGT
GAAAAAAATGCTTTATTTGTGAAATTTGTGATGCTATTGCTTTATTTGTAACCATTATAAGCTGCAATAA
ACAAGTTAACAACAACAATTGCATTCATTTTATGTTTCAGGTTCAGGGGGAGGTGTGGGAGGTTTTTTAA
AGCAAGTAAAACCTCTACAAATGTGGTATGGCTGATTATGATCTAGAGTCGCGGCCAGCTTGATGGCCGC
TATCACAGATCTCTCGAGCAGCGCTCGGTATCGATGCGGGGAGGCGGCCCAAAGGGAGATCCGACTCGTC
TGAGGGCGAAGGCGAAGACGCGGAAGAGGCCGCAGAGCCGGCAGCAGGCCGCGGGAAGGAAGGTCCGCTG
GATTGAGGGCCGAAGGGACGTAGCAGAAGGACGTCCCGCGCAGAATCCAGGTGGCAACATAGGCGAGCAG
CCAAGGAAAGGACGATGATTTCCCCGACAACACCACGGAATTGTCAGTGCCCAACAGCCGAGCCCCTGTC
CAGCAGCGGGCAAGGCAGGCGGCGATGAGTTCCGCCGTGGCAATAGGGAGGGGGAAAGCGAAAGTCCCGG
AAAGGAGCTGACAGGTGGTGGCAATGCCCCAACCAGTGGGGGTTGCGTCAGCAAACACAGTGCACACCAC
GCCACGTTGCCTGACAACGGGCCACAACTCCTCATAAAGAGACAGCAACCAGGATTTATACAAGGAGGAG
AAAATGAAAGCCATACGGGAAGCAATAGCATGATACAAAGGCATTAAAGCAGCGTATCCACATAGCGTAA
AAGGAGCAACATAGTTAAGAATACCAGTCAATCTTTCACAAATTTTGTAATCCAGAGGTTGATTATCGAT
AAGCTTGATATCGAATTCCCTGCAGGGGTGGGGCGCGCCGTCGACTTACTTGTACAGCTCGTCCATGCCG
TACAGGAACAGGTGGTGGCGGCCCTCGGAGCGCTCGTACTGTTCCACGATGGTGTAGTCCTCGTTGTGGG
AGGTGATGTCCAGCTTGGTGTCCACGTAGTAGTAGCCGGGCAGTTGCACGGGCTTCTTGGCCATGTAGAT
GGTCTTGAACTCCACCAGGTAGTGGCCGCCGTCCTTCAGCTTCAGGGCCTGGTGGATCTCGCCCTTCAGC
ACGCCGTCGCGGGGGTACAGGCGCTCGGTGGAGGCCTCCCAGCCCATGGTCTTCTTCTGCATTACGGGGC
CGTCGGGGGGGAAGTTGGTGCCGCGCATCTTCACCTTGTAGATCAGCGTGCCGTCCTGCAGGGAGGAGTC
CTGGGTCACGGTCACCAGACCGCCGTCCTCGAAGTTCATCACGCGCTCCCACTTGAAGCCCTCGGGGAAG
GACAGCTTCTTGTAATCGGGGATGTCGGCGGGGTGCTT
Features (pLannotate 1.2.2; 19 found; start..end, strand, type, name):
    331..2097    -  CDS            CHRM3: ACM3_HUMAN - Experimental evidence at protein level: Swiss-Prot protein existence level 1. The muscarinic acetylcholine receptor mediates various cellular responses, including inhibition of adenylate cyclase, breakdown of phosphoinositides and modulation of potassium channels through the action of G proteins. Primary transducing effect is Pi turnover. From Homo sapiens (Human).
   2098..2124    -  CDS            3xHA (fragment): three tandem HA epitope tags
   2176..2308    -  intron         chimeric intron: chimera between introns from human β-globin and immunoglobulin heavy chain genes
   2442..2471    +  misc_feature   MCS (fragment): pBluescript multiple cloning site
   3062..3089    -  repeat_region  AAV2 ITR (fragment): inverted terminal repeat of adeno-associated virus serotype 2 inverted
   3118..3145    -  repeat_region  AAV2 ITR (fragment): inverted terminal repeat of adeno-associated virus serotype 2 inverted
   3218..3806    -  rep_origin     ori: high-copy-number ColE1/pMB1/pBR322/pUC origin of replication
   3977..4837    -  CDS            AmpR: β-lactamase; bla; confers resistance to ampicillin, carbenicillin, and related antibiotics
   4838..4942    -  promoter       AmpR promoter: bla
   5037..5072    +  CDS            rop (fragment): Rop protein, which maintains plasmids at low copy number; rop
   5174..5223    +  misc_feature   bom (fragment): basis of mobility region from pBR322
   5224..5679    -  rep_origin     f1 ori (sequence partly withheld): f1 bacteriophage origin of replication; arrow indicates direction of (+) strand synthesis
   5698..5749    +  misc_feature   bom (fragment): basis of mobility region from pBR322
   5754..5894    -  repeat_region  AAV2 ITR: inverted terminal repeat of adeno-associated virus serotype 2 inverted
   5973..6054    -  polyA_signal   SV40 poly(A) signal: SV40 polyadenylation signal
   6077..6160    -  CDS            large T antigen (fragment): large T antigen from SV40 (simian virus 40)
   6223..6811    -  misc_feature   WPRE: woodchuck hepatitis virus posttranscriptional regulatory element
   6811..6836    -  misc_feature   MCS (fragment): pBluescript multiple cloning site
   6866..221     -  CDS            dTomato (fragment) (across the origin): dimeric variant of DsRed fluorescent protein (Shaner et al., 2004) mammalian codon-optimized
