[The description below was written by a language model from this plasmid's Addgene catalogue record and pLannotate feature annotations shown in this document.]
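Description:
pAAV-hDlx-GqDREADD-dTomato-Fishell-4 is an AAV transfer plasmid for mammalian expression, built on a pAAV backbone. Its expression cassette is flanked by AAV2 inverted terminal repeats, so it can be packaged into recombinant AAV particles for delivery to the brain. In bacteria it is maintained as a high-copy plasmid through a ColE1/pUC-type origin and selected with ampicillin (AmpR under its bla promoter). An f1/M13 phage origin and short pBR322-derived remnants (bom, rop fragments) also sit in the backbone.

Between the ITRs, the hDlx enhancer element named in the catalogue as the promoter drives expression restricted to forebrain GABAergic interneurons. The annotation software does not label this enhancer, but it presumably lies in the unannotated stretch between the upstream ITR and the chimeric β-globin/immunoglobulin intron, which precedes the coding region and supports efficient transcript processing. The open reading frame begins with an HA epitope tag fused to hM3Dq, the Gq-coupled DREADD derived from the human M3 muscarinic receptor (annotated as CHRM3). According to the record, a P2A peptide follows, then a nuclear-localised dTomato, so one transcript yields the designer receptor and a separate red nuclear marker identifying transduced cells. A WPRE and an SV40 polyadenylation signal complete the cassette and enhance transcript stability and expression.

Two full sequences are recorded, a depositor version and a sequencing-derived one. They differ by about eleven nucleotides and are plotted in opposite orientations. In the sequencing-derived record one ITR is annotated only as fragments, which may reflect the difficulty of sequencing these repeats or a partial ITR deletion. The construct is used for chemogenetic activation of interneurons, and the associated publication title indicates use across vertebrate species.
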