Addgene plasmid #83897: pAAV-hDlx-GqDREADD-dTomato-Fishell-4
Purpose: Gq-DREADD (P2A) nuclear dTomato expression in forebrain GABA-ergic interneurons under the control of the hDlx enhancer element
Depositing lab: Gordon Fishell. Publication: A viral strategy for targeting and manipulating interneurons across vertebrate species. Dimidschstein J, Chen Q, Tremblay R, Rogers SL, Saldi GA, Guo L, Xu Q, Liu R, Lu C, Chu J, Avery MC, Rashid MS, Baek M, Jacob AL, Smith GB, Wilson DE, Kosche G, Kruglikov I, Rusielewicz T, Kotak VC, Mowery TM, Anderson SA, Callaway EM, Dasen JS, Fitzpatrick D, Fossati V, Long MA, Noggle S, Reynolds JH, Sanes DH, Rudy B, Feng G, Fishell G. Nat Neurosci. 2016 Oct 31. doi: 10.1038/nn.4430. PubMed 27798629.
Backbone
  Vector backbone: pAAV
  Vector type: Mammalian Expression, AAV
Growth in bacteria
  Bacterial resistance: Ampicillin, 100 μg/mL
  Growth temperature: 37°C
  Growth strain: DH5alpha
  Copy number: High Copy
Gene/Insert
  Gene/Insert name: hM3Dq (alt name: GqDREADD)
  Promoter: hDlx
  Cloning method: Gibson Cloning
  Sequencing primers: 5′ chim-int-F (5'-TCTTACTGACATCCACTTTGCC-3'); 3′ WPRE-R
Terms and licenses: Academic/Nonprofit Terms; Industry Terms: Not Available to Industry
How to cite: pAAV-hDlx-GqDREADD-dTomato-Fishell-4 was a gift from Gordon Fishell (Addgene plasmid # 83897 ; http://n2t.net/addgene:83897 ; RRID:Addgene_83897) For viral preps, please replace (Addgene plasmid # 83897) in the above sentence with: (Addgene viral prep # 83897-AAV1), (Addgene viral prep # 83897-AAV9), or (Addgene viral prep # 83897-AAVrg)
