>Addgene plasmid #83897 | pAAV-hDlx-GqDREADD-dTomato-Fishell-4 | addgene partial sequence | sequence record 163137 | chim-int-F 5'-TCTTACTGACATCCACTTTGCC-3'
GGTGTCCACTCCCAGTTCAATTACAGCTCTTAAGAAAGCTAGCGCCACCATGTACCCATACGATGTTCCA
GATTACGCTACCTTGCACAATAACAGTACAACCTCGCCTTTGTTTCCAAACATCAGCTCCTCCTGGATAC
ACAGCCCCTCCGATGCAGGGCTGCCCCCGGGAACCGTCACTCATTTCGGCAGCTACAATGTTTCTCGAGC
AGCTGGCAATTTCTCCTCTCCAGACGGTACCACCGATGACCCTCTGGGAGGTCATACCGTCTGGCAAGTG
GTCTTCATCGCTTTCTTAACGGGCATCCTGGCCTTGGTGACCATCATCGGCAACATCCTGGTAATTGTGT
CATTTAAGGTCAACAAGCAGCTGAAGACGGTCAACAACTACTTCCTCTTAAGCCTGGCCTGTGCCGATCT
GATTATCGGGGTCATTTCAATGAATCTGTTTACGACCTACATCATCATGAATCGATGGGCCTTAGGGAAC
TTGGCCTGTGACCTCTGGCTTGCCATTGACTGCGTAGCCAGCAATGCCTCTGTTATGAATCTTCTGGTCA
TCAGCTTTGACAGATACTTTTCCATCACGAGGCCGCTCACGTACCGAGCCAAACGAACAACAAAGAGAGC
CGGTGTGATGATCGGTCTGGCTTGGGTCATCTCCTTTGTCCTTTGGGCTCCTGCCATCTTGTTCTGGCAA
TACTTTGTTGGAAAGAGAACTGTGCCTCCGGGAGAGTGCTTCATTCAGTTCCTCAGTGAGCCCACCATTA
CTTTTGGCACAGCCATCGCTGGTTTTTATATGCCTGTCACCATTATGACTATTTTATACTGGAGGATCTA
TAAGGAAACTGAAAAGCGTACCAAAGAGCTTGCTGGCCTGCAAGCCTCTGGGACAGAGGCAGAGACAGAA
AACTTTGTCCACCC
