>Addgene plasmid #83897 | pAAV-hDlx-GqDREADD-dTomato-Fishell-4 | addgene partial sequence | sequence record 163140 | Mombaerts-mRFPup 5'-GTGGCCGTTCACGGAGCCCTCCATG-3'
AGCGCATGAACTCTTTGATGACCTCCTCGCCCTTGCTCACCACCTTCCTCTTCTTCTTGGGGGCCATTCT
AGATGGCCCGGGATTCTCTTCGACATCCCCTGCTTGTTTCAACAGGGAGAAGTTAGTGGCTCCGCTTCCG
TTATCTCCGGACAAGGCCTGCTCGGGTGCGCGCTTGTGAAAAATGACCGACTGTCTCTGCTGGTACTGCT
GCTTGCGCCTCTTTTTTTTGTCACACTGGCACAGCAGCAGCATCTTGAAAGTGGTTCTGAATGTTTTGTT
GCACAGAGCATAGCACACGGGGTTCACGGTGCTGTTGATGTAGCACAGCCAGTAGCCCAGATTCCAAAAG
GTTTTGGGTATGCAGCTGTCACAAAAGGTGTTCACCAGAACCATGATGTTGTATGGGGTCCAAGTGATGA
TGAAGGCAAGCAAGATCGCACTGAGGGTCTGGGCCGCTTTCTTCTCCTTGACCAGGGACATCCTTTTCCG
CTTAGTGATCTGACTTCTGGTCTTCAGAGCAAACCTCTTGGCCAGAGTGGCTTCCTTGAAGGACAGAGGT
AGAGTGGCCGTGCTCTTACCCACTGAGGAGTTGACGTCAGAAGTCTTAGCTGTGTCCACGGCTGACTCTA
GCTGGATGGGAAGCTTGGAGAAGCTTTTTGGAAAACTGCCTCCATCGTCCACGCTCTTCTGGGCCTGCAG
CTTGTCGGCTTTCCTCTCCAAGTCCACCATCCCCAGCTCCTCCTCAGGCACCTGCAGGTTGTCCGATGAG
GGTAACTTGGTGGAGTTGAGGATGGTGCTGTGACCCGGAAGCTTGAGCACGATGGAGTAGATGGCTCTCG
TCTCGGAGCCAATGTCCTCCTCGTCGGAGGAGGCGGAGTTCTCCAGGGAGGCAGCAGCATCATTGTTGTT
CCAACTGTCACTGCTGCTGTGGTCTTGGTCCATCTGCTCGGAGCTGGGTTTCCAGCTCTTGGTTGTGAAC
CAGAAGTGGCAGCGGCCATACTTCCTCCTGTTGGAGCGTTTCATGCTTTGCTGTTGAAGTTCGTAACTGC
TGCAGCTTCGAGAACTGCCCGTGG
